>Addgene plasmid #103204 | LSB-hsa-miR-1287-5p | depositor full sequence | sequence record 195457 | Full Sequence
AATTGAGGGGATAACGCAGGAAAGAACATGTGAGCAAAAGGCCAGCAAAAGGCCAGGAACCGTAAAAAGG
CCGCGTTGCTGGCGTTTTTCCATAGGCTCCGCCCCCCTGACGAGCATCACAAAAATCGACGCTCAAGTCA
GAGGTGGCGAAACCCGACAGGACTATAAAGATACCAGGCGTTTCCCCCTGGAAGCTCCCTCGTGCGCTCT
CCTGTTCCGACCCTGCCGCTTACCGGATACCTGTCCGCCTTTCTCCCTTCGGGAAGCGTGGCGCTTTCTC
ATAGCTCACGCTGTAGGTATCTCAGTTCGGTGTAGGTCGTTCGCTCCAAGCTGGGCTGTGTGCACGAACC
CCCCGTTCAGCCCGACCGCTGCGCCTTATCCGGTAACTATCGTCTTGAGTCCAACCCGGTAAGACACGAC
TTATCGCCACTGGCAGCAGCCACTGGTAACAGGATTAGCAGAGCGAGGTATGTAGGCGGTGCTACAGAGT
TCTTGAAGTGGTGGCCTAACTACGGCTACACTAGAAGAACAGTATTTGGTATCTGCGCTCTGCTGAAGCC
AGTTACCTTCGGAAAAAGAGTTGGTAGCTCTTGATCCGGCAAACAAACCACCGCTGGTAGCGGTGGTTTT
TTTGTTTGCAAGCAGCAGATTACGCGCAGAAAAAAAGGATCTCAAGAAGATCCTTTGATCTTTTCTACGG
GGTCTGACGCTCAGTGGAACGAAAACTCACGTTAAGGGATTTTGGTCATGAGATTATCAAAAAGGATCTT
CACCTAGATCCTTTTAAATTAAAAATGAAGTTTTAAATCAATCTAAAGTATATATGAGTAAACTTGGTCT
GACAGTTACCAATGCTTAATCAGTGAGGCACCTATCTCAGCGATCTGTCTATTTCGTTCATCCATAGTTG
CCTGACTCCCCGTCGTGTAGATAACTACGATACGGGAGGGCTTACCATCTGGCCCCAGTGCTGCAATGAT
ACCGCGAGAACCACGCTCACCGGCTCCAGATTTATCAGCAATAAACCAGCCAGCCGGAAGGGCCGAGCGC
AGAAGTGGTCCTGCAACTTTATCCGCCTCCATCCAGTCTATTAATTGTTGCCGGGAAGCTAGAGTAAGTA
GTTCGCCAGTTAATAGTTTGCGCAACGTTGTTGCCATTGCTACAGGCATCGTGGTGTCACGCTCGTCGTT
TGGTATGGCTTCATTCAGCTCCGGTTCCCAACGATCAAGGCGAGTTACATGATCCCCCATGTTGTGCAAA
AAAGCGGTTAGCTCCTTCGGTCCTCCGATCGTTGTCAGAAGTAAGTTGGCCGCAGTGTTATCACTCATGG
TTATGGCAGCACTGCATAATTCTCTTACTGTCATGCCATCCGTAAGATGCTTTTCTGTGACTGGTGAGTA
CTCAACCAAGTCATTCTGAGAATAGTGTATGCGGCGACCGAGTTGCTCTTGCCCGGCGTCAATACGGGAT
AATACCGCGCCACATAGCAGAACTTTAAAAGTGCTCATCATTGGAAAACGTTCTTCGGGGCGAAAACTCT
CAAGGATCTTACCGCTGTTGAGATCCAGTTCGATGTAACCCACTCGTGCACCCAACTGATCTTCAGCATC
TTTTACTTTCACCAGCGTTTCTGGGTGAGCAAAAACAGGAAGGCAAAATGCCGCAAAAAAGGGAATAAGG
GCGACACGGAAATGTTGAATACTCATACTCTTCCTTTTTCAATATTATTGAAGCATTTATCAGGGTTATT
GTCTCATGAGCGGATACATATTTGAATGTAGCTCCGAATTTCTCGAGGGCTTGTCGACGACGGCGGTCTC
CGTCGTCAGGATCATGAATTCGACCCGCCTGCCACCATGACCGAGTACAAGCCCACGGTGCGCCTCGCCA
CCCGCGACGACGTCCCCCGGGCCGTACGCACCCTCGCCGCCGCGTTCGCCGACTACCCCGCCACGCGCCA
CACCGTCGACCCGGACCGCCACATCGAGCGGGTCACCGAGCTGCAAGAACTCTTCCTCACGCGCGTCGGG
CTCGACATCGGCAAGGTGTGGGTCGCGGACGACGGCGCCGCGGTGGCGGTCTGGACCACGCCGGAGAGCG
TCGAAGCGGGGGCGGTGTTCGCCGAGATCGGCCCGCGCATGGCCGAGTTGAGCGGTTCCCGGCTGGCCGC
GCAGCAACAGATGGAAGGCCTCCTGGCGCCGCACCGGCCCAAGGAGCCCGCGTGGTTCCTGGCCACCGTC
GGCGTCTCGCCCGACCACCAGGGCAAGGGTCTGGGCAGCGCCGTCGTGCTCCCCGGAGTGGAGGCGGCCG
AGCGCGCCGGGGTGCCCGCCTTCCTGGAGACATCCGCGCCCCGCAACCTCCCCTTCTACGAGCGGCTCGG
CTTCACCGTCACCGCCGACGTCGAGGTGCCCGAAGGACCGCGCACCTGGTGCATGACCCGCAAGCCCGGT
GCCTGATACGCGTGAATTCACTCCTCAGGTGCAGGCTGCCTATCAGAAGGTGGTGGCTGGTGTGGCCAAT
GCCCTGGCTCACAAATACCACTGAGATCTTTTTCCCTCTGCCAAAAATTATGGGGACATCATGAAGCCCC
TTGAGCATCTGACTTCTGGCTAATAAAGGAAATTTATTTTCATTGCAATAGTGTGTTGGAATTTTTTGTG
TCTCTCACTCGGAAGGACATATGGGAGGGCAAATCATTTAAAACATCAGAATGAGTATTTGGTTTAGAGT
TTGGCAACATATGCCCATATGCTGGCTGCCATGAACAAAGGTTGGCTATAAAGAGGTCATCAGTATATGA
AACAGCCCCCTGCTGTCCATTCCTTATTCCATAGAAAAGCCTTGACTTGAGGTTAGATTTTTTTTATATT
TTGTTTTGTGTTATTTTTTTCTTTAACATCCCTAAAATTTTCCTTACATGTTTTACTAGCCAGATTTTTC
CTCCTCTCCTGACTACTCCCAGTCATAGCTGTCCCTCTTCTCTTATGGAGATCCCTCGACCTGCAGCCCA
AGCTTGAATTCTCTAGAATTACCCTGTTATCCCTATGCTTGGTTTACCGAGCTCTTATTGGTTTTCAAAC
TTCATTGACTGTGCCCAACGCGCCTGGGAGCTCACGGGGACAGCCCCCCCCCAAAGCCCCCAGGGATGTA
ATTACGTCCCTCCCCCGCTAGGGGGCAGCAGCGAGCCGCCCGGGGCTCCGCTCCGGTCCGGCGCTCCCCC
CGCATCCCCGAGCCGGCAGCGTGCGGGGACAGCCCGGGCACGGGGAAGGTGGCACGGGATCGCTTTCCTC
TGAACGCTTCTCGCTGCTCTTTGAGCCTGCAGACACCTGGGGGGATACGGGGAAAAAGCTAGGCTGAAAG
ACCGGTTCTTAGAATGACACGCGCCTGGGAGCTCACGGGGACAGCCCCCCCCCAAAGCCCCCAGGGATGT
AATTACGTCCCTCCCCCGCTAGGGGGCAGCAGCGAGCCGCCCGGGGCTCCGCTCCGGTCCGGCGCTCCCC
CCGCATCCCCGAGCCGGCAGCGTGCGGGGACAGCCCGGGCACGGGGAAGGTGGCACGGGATCGCTTTCCT
CTGAACGCTTCTCGCTGCTCTTTGAGCCTGCAGACACCTGGGGGGATACGGGGAAAAAGCTAACTTCTGA
GACGACAACTTTGTATAGAAAAGTTGGCTCCGAATTCGCCCTTGACAGCAGAGATCCAGTTTGGTTAATT
AATTGGCTCCGGTGCCCGTCAGTGGGCAGAGCGCACATCGCCCACAGTCCCCGAGAAGTTGTGGGGAGGG
GTCGGCAATTGAACCGGTGCCTAGAGAAGGTGGCGCGGGGTAAACTGGGAAAGTGATGTCGTGTACTGGC
TCCGCCTTTTTCCCGAGGGTGGGGGAGAACCGTATATAAGTGCAGTAGTCGCCGTGAACGTTCTTTTTCG
CAACGGGTTTGCCGCCAGAACACAGGTAAGTGCCGTGTGTGGTTCCCGCGGGCCTGGCCTCTTTACGGGT
TATGGCCCTTGCGTGCCTTGAATTACTTCCACCTGGCTGCAGTACGTGATTCTTGATCCCGAGCTTCGGG
TTGGAAGTGGGTGGGAGAGTTCGAGGCCTTGCGCTTAAGGAGCCCCTTCGCCTCGTGCTTGAGTTGAGGC
CTGGCCTGGGCGCTGGGGCCGCCGCGTGCGAATCTGGTGGCACCTTCGCGCCTGTCTCGCTGCTTTCGAT
AAGTCTCTAGCCATTTAAAATTTTTGATGACCTGCTGCGACGCTTTTTTTCTGGCAAGATAGTCTTGTAA
ATGCGGGCCAAGATCTGCACACTGGTATTTCGGTTTTTGGGGCCGCGGGCGGCGACGGGGCCCGTGCGTC
CCAGCGCACATGTTCGGCGAGGCGGGGCCTGCGAGCGCGGCCACCGAGAATCGGACGGGGGTAGTCTCAA
GCTGGCCGGCCTGCTCTGGTGCCTGGCCTCGCGCCGCCGTGTATCGCCCCGCCCTGGGCGGCAAGGCTGG
CCCGGTCGGCACCAGTTGCGTGAGCGGAAAGATGGCCGCTTCCCGGCCCTGCTGCAGGGAGCTCAAAATG
GAGGACGCGGCGCTCGGGAGAGCGGGCGGGTGAGTCACCCACACAAAGGAAAAGGGCCTTTCCGTCCTCA
GCCGTCGCTTCATGTGACTCCACGGAGTACCGGGCGCCGTCCAGGCACCTCGATTAGTTCTCGAGCTTTT
GGAGTACGTCGTCTTTAGGTTGGGGGGAGGGGTTTTATGCGATGGAGTTTCCCCACACTGAGTGGGTGGA
GACTGAAGTTAGGCCAGCTTGGCACTTGATGTAATTCTCCTTGGAATTTGCCCTTTTTGAGTTTGGATCT
TGGTTCATTCTCAAGCCTCAGACAGTGGTTCAAAGTTTTTTTCTTCCATTTCAGGTGTCGTGAGAAGGGC
GAATTCGACCCAAGTTTGTACAAAAAAGCAGGCTGGATCCAGGTGCCACCATGGTGAGCGAGCTGATTAA
GGAGAACATGCACATGAAGCTGTACATGGAGGGCACCGTGAACAACCACCACTTCAAGTGCACATCCGAG
GGCGAAGGCAAGCCCTACGAGGGCACCCAGACCATGAGAATCAAGGCGGTCGAGGGCGGCCCTCTCCCCT
TCGCCTTCGACATCCTGGCTACCAGCTTCATGTACGGCAGCAAAACCTTCATCAACCACACCCAGGGCAT
CCCCGACTTCTTTAAGCAGTCCTTCCCCGAGGGCTTCACATGGGAGAGAGTCACCACATACGAAGATGGG
GGCGTGCTGACCGCTACCCAGGACACCAGCCTCCAGGACGGCTGCCTCATCTACAACGTCAAGATCAGAG
GGGTGAACTTCCCATCCAACGGCCCTGTGATGCAGAAGAAAACACTCGGCTGGGAGGCCTCCACCGAGAC
ACTGTACCCCGCTGACGGCGGCCTGGAAGGCAGAGCCGACATGGCCCTGAAGCTCGTGGGCGGGGGCCAC
CTGATCTGCAACCTTAAGACCACATACAGATCCAAGAAACCCGCTAAGAACCTCAAGATGCCCGGCGTCT
ACTATGTGGACAGGAGACTGGAAAGAATCAAGGAGGCCGACAAAGAGACATACGTCGAGCAGCACGAGGT
GGCTGTGGCCAGATACTGCGACCTCCCTAGCAAACTGGGGCACAAACTTAATTGAGAATTCTACCACCCA
GCTTTCTTGTACAAAGTGGTACGTCTCAAGACCAGAGGTCTCTGCTTCGGCACCGGACTCGAACCACTGA
TCCAGCAGACTCGAACCACTGATCCAGCAGACTCGAACCACTGATCCAGCAGACTCGAACCACTGATCCA
GCACAACCAGAAGAGACCTGTGCTTCACTCCTCAGGTGCAGGCTGCCTATCAGAAGGTGGTGGCTGGTGT
GGCCAATGCCCTGGCTCACAAATACCACTGAGATCTTTTTCCCTCTGCCAAAAATTATGGGGACATCATG
AAGCCCCTTGAGCATCTGACTTCTGGCTAATAAAGGAAATTTATTTTCATTGCAATAGTGTGTTGGAATT
TTTTGTGTCTCTCACTCGGAAGGACATATGGGAGGGCAAATCATTTAAAACATCAGAATGAGTATTTGGT
TTAGAGTTTGGCAACATATGCCCATATGCTGGCTGCCATGAACAAAGGTTGGCTATAAAGAGGTCATCAG
TATATGAAACAGCCCCCTGCTGTCCATTCCTTATTCCATAGAAAAGCCTTGACTTGAGGTTAGATTTTTT
TTATATTTTGTTTTGTGTTATTTTTTTCTTTAACATCCCTAAAATTTTCCTTACATGTTTTACTAGCCAG
ATTTTTCCTCCTCTCCTGACTACTCCCAGTCATAGCTGTCCCTCTTCTCTTATGGAGATCCCGAGCGGTG
CGTTTTTATGCTTGTAGTATTGTATAATGTTTTTAAGATCCAAGCTTCTGACCTCTTCTCTTCCTCCCAC
AGGGCCTCGAGACAATTGCATCGATGGTACCAGTGAAAGTCTGCAATGAATTCGAGTTGGCGCGCCTGTC
ATTCTAAATCTCTCTTTCAGCCTAAAGCTTTTTCCCCGTATCCCCCCAGGTGTCTGCAGGCTCAAAGAGC
AGCGAGAAGCGTTCAGAGGAAAGCGATCCCGTGCCACCTTCCCCGTGCCCGGGCTGTCCCCGCACGCTGC
CGGCTCGGGGATGCGGGGGGAGCGCCGGACCGGAGCGGAGCCCCGGGCGGCTCGCTGCTGCCCCCTAGCG
GGGGAGGGACGTAATTACATCCCTGGGGGCTTTGGGAGGGGGCTGTCCCCGTGAGCTCCCAGGCGCGCCT
GTCATTCTAAATCTCTCTTTCAGCCTAAAGCTTTTTCCCCGTATCCCCCCAGGTGTCTGCAGGCTCAAAG
AGCAGCGAGAAGCGTTCAGAGGAAAGCGATCCCGTGCCACCTTCCCCGTGCCCGGGCTGTCCCCGCACGC
TGCCGGCTCGGGGATGCGGGGGGAGCGCCGGACCGGAGCGGAGCCCCGGGCGGCTCGCTGCTGCCCCCTA
GCGGGGGAGGGACGTAATTACATCCCTGGGGGCTTTGGGGGGGGGCTGTCCCCGTGAGCTCCCAGGCGCG
CCAACTCGGTACCGTATCGATGTCGACGTTAACGCTAGTGATATCAACTTTGTATAGAAAAGTTGGCTCC
GAATTCGCCCTTGACAGCAGAGATCCAGTTTGGTTAATTAATTGGCTCCGGTGCCCGTCAGTGGGCAGAG
CGCACATCGCCCACAGTCCCCGAGAAGTTGTGGGGAGGGGTCGGCAATTGAACCGGTGCCTAGAGAAGGT
GGCGCGGGGTAAACTGGGAAAGTGATGTCGTGTACTGGCTCCGCCTTTTTCCCGAGGGTGGGGGAGAACC
GTATATAAGTGCAGTAGTCGCCGTGAACGTTCTTTTTCGCAACGGGTTTGCCGCCAGAACACAGGTAAGT
GCCGTGTGTGGTTCCCGCGGGCCTGGCCTCTTTACGGGTTATGGCCCTTGCGTGCCTTGAATTACTTCCA
CCTGGCTGCAGTACGTGATTCTTGATCCCGAGCTTCGGGTTGGAAGTGGGTGGGAGAGTTCGAGGCCTTG
CGCTTAAGGAGCCCCTTCGCCTCGTGCTTGAGTTGAGGCCTGGCCTGGGCGCTGGGGCCGCCGCGTGCGA
ATCTGGTGGCACCTTCGCGCCTGTCTCGCTGCTTTCGATAAGTCTCTAGCCATTTAAAATTTTTGATGAC
CTGCTGCGACGCTTTTTTTCTGGCAAGATAGTCTTGTAAATGCGGGCCAAGATCTGCACACTGGTATTTC
GGTTTTTGGGGCCGCGGGCGGCGACGGGGCCCGTGCGTCCCAGCGCACATGTTCGGCGAGGCGGGGCCTG
CGAGCGCGGCCACCGAGAATCGGACGGGGGTAGTCTCAAGCTGGCCGGCCTGCTCTGGTGCCTGGCCTCG
CGCCGCCGTGTATCGCCCCGCCCTGGGCGGCAAGGCTGGCCCGGTCGGCACCAGTTGCGTGAGCGGAAAG
ATGGCCGCTTCCCGGCCCTGCTGCAGGGAGCTCAAAATGGAGGACGCGGCGCTCGGGAGAGCGGGCGGGT
GAGTCACCCACACAAAGGAAAAGGGCCTTTCCGTCCTCAGCCGTCGCTTCATGTGACTCCACGGAGTACC
GGGCGCCGTCCAGGCACCTCGATTAGTTCTCGAGCTTTTGGAGTACGTCGTCTTTAGGTTGGGGGGAGGG
GTTTTATGCGATGGAGTTTCCCCACACTGAGTGGGTGGAGACTGAAGTTAGGCCAGCTTGGCACTTGATG
TAATTCTCCTTGGAATTTGCCCTTTTTGAGTTTGGATCTTGGTTCATTCTCAAGCCTCAGACAGTGGTTC
AAAGTTTTTTTCTTCCATTTCAGGTGTCGTGAGAAGGGCGAATTCGACCCAAGTTTGTACAAAAAAGCAG
GCTCGCCACCATGGTGAGCAAGGGCGAGGAGCTGTTCACCGGGGTGGTGCCCATCCTGGTCGAGCTGGAC
GGCGACGTAAACGGCCACAAGTTCAGCGTGAGGGGCGAGGGCGAGGGCGATGCCACCAACGGCAAGCTGA
CCCTGAAGTTCATCTGCACCACCGGCAAGCTGCCCGTGCCCTGGCCCACCCTCGTGACCACCCTGAGCCA
CGGCGTGCAGTGCTTCGCCCGCTACCCCGACCACATGAAGCAGCACGACTTCTTCAAGTCCGCCATGCCC
GAAGGCTACGTCCAGGAGCGCACCATCTTCTTCAAGGACGACGGCACCTACAAGACCCGCGCCGAGGTGA
AGTTCGAGGGCGACACCCTAGTGAACCGCATCGAGCTGAAGGGCGTCGACTTCAAGGAGGACGGCAACAT
CCTGGGGCACAAGCTGGAGTACAACTTCAACAGCCACAACATCTATATCATGGCCGTCAAGCAGAAGAAC
GGCATCAAGGTGAACTTCAAGATCCGCCACAACGTGGAGGACGGCAGCGTGCAGCTCGCCGACCACTACC
AGCAGAACACCCCCATCGGCGACGGCCCCGTGCTGCTGCCCGACAGCCACTACCTGAGCACCCAGTCCGT
GCTGAGCAAAGACCCCAACGAGAAGCGCGATCACATGGTCCTGCTGGAGTTCCGCACCGCCGCCGGGATC
ACTCTCGGCATGGACGAGCTGTACAAGTAATACCACCCAGCTTTCTTGTACAAAGTGGTACGCGTGAATT
CACTCCTCAGGTGCAGGCTGCCTATCAGAAGGTGGTGGCTGGTGTGGCCAATGCCCTGGCTCACAAATAC
CACTGAGATCTTTTTCCCTCTGCCAAAAATTATGGGGACATCATGAAGCCCCTTGAGCATCTGACTTCTG
GCTAATAAAGGAAATTTATTTTCATTGCAATAGTGTGTTGGAATTTTTTGTGTCTCTCACTCGGAAGGAC
ATATGGGAGGGCAAATCATTTAAAACATCAGAATGAGTATTTGGTTTAGAGTTTGGCAACATATGCCCAT
ATGCTGGCTGCCATGAACAAAGGTTGGCTATAAAGAGGTCATCAGTATATGAAACAGCCCCCTGCTGTCC
ATTCCTTATTCCATAGAAAAGCCTTGACTTGAGGTTAGATTTTTTTTATATTTTGTTTTGTGTTATTTTT
TTCTTTAACATCCCTAAAATTTTCCTTACATGTTTTACTAGCCAGATTTTTCCTCCTCTCCTGACTACTC
CCAGTCATAGCTGTCCCTCTTCTCTTATGGAGATCCCTCGACCTGCAGCCCAAGCTTGGCGTAATCATGG
TCATAGCTGTTTCCTGTGTGAAATTGTTATCCGCTCACAATTCCACACAACATACGAGCCGGAAGCATAA
AGTGTAAAGCCTGGGGTGCCTAATGAGTGAGCTAACTCACATTAATTGCGTTGCGCTCACTGCCCGCTTT
CCAGTCGGGAAACCTGTCGTGCCAGCGGATCGACAGTACTAAGCTTGGTCTAATACCCAATCTCTCGTCT
TATCCAGATGTTTTATACGCCTCTGGCCCGTGTCTCAAAATCTCTGATGTTACATTGCACAAGATAAAAT
AATATCATCATGAACAATAAAACTGTCTGCTTACATAAACAGTAATACAAGGGGTGTTATGAGCCATATT
CAACGGGAAACGTCGAGGCCGCGATTAAATTCCAACATGGATGCTGATTTATATGGGTATAAATGGGCTC
GCGATAATGTCGGGCAATCAGGTGCGACAATCTATCGCTTGTATGGGAAGCCCGATGCGCCAGAGTTGTT
TCTGAAACATGGCAAAGGTAGCGTTGCCAATGATGTTACAGATGAGATGGTCAGACTAAACTGGCTGACG
GAATTTATGCCTCTTCCGACCATCAAGCATTTTATCCGTACTCCTGATGATGCATGGTTACTCACCACTG
CGATCCCCGGAAAAACAGCATTCCAGGTATTAGAAGAATATCCTGATTCAGGTGAAAATATTGTTGATGC
GCTGGCAGTGTTCCTGCGCCGGTTGCATTCGATTCCTGTTTGTAATTGTCCTTTTAACAGCGATCGCGTA
TTTCGTCTCGCTCAGGCGCAATCACGAATGAATAACGGTTTGGTTGATGCGAGTGATTTTGATGACGAGC
GTAATGGCTGGCCTGTTGAACAAGTCTGGAAAGAAATGCATAAACTTTTGCCATTCTCACCGGATTCAGT
CGTCACTCATGGTGATTTCTCACTTGATAACCTTATTTTTGACGAGGGGAAATTAATAGGTTGTATTGAT
GTTGGACGAGTCGGAATCGCAGACCGATACCAGGATCTTGCCATCCTATGGAACTGCCTCGGTGAGTTTT
CTCCTTCATTACAGAAACGGCTTTTTCAAAAATATGGTATTGATAATCCTGATATGAATAAATTGCAGTT
TCATTTGATGCTCGATGAGTTTTTCTAATCAGAATTGGTTAATTGGTTGTAACACTGGCAGAGCATTACG
CTGACTTGACGGGACGGCGCAAGCTCATGACCAAAATCCCTTAACGTGAGTTACGCGTCGTTCCACTGAG
CGTCAGAGGTATCACTAGTATTACAGAGGTAAGTTATAACAGTCGCCTAACCC
Features (pLannotate 1.2.2; 28 found; start..end, strand, type, name):
     87..675     -  rep_origin     ori: high-copy-number ColE1/pMB1/pBR322/pUC origin of replication
    846..1706    -  CDS            AmpR: β-lactamase; bla; confers resistance to ampicillin, carbenicillin, and related antibiotics
   1707..1778    -  promoter       AmpR promoter: bla
   1857..2456    +  CDS            PuroR: puromycin N-acetyltransferase; pac from Streptomyces alboniger; confers resistance to puromycin
   2461..2541    +  CDS            HBB (fragment): HBB_PONPY - Experimental evidence at transcript level: Swiss-Prot protein existence level 2. Involved in oxygen transport from the lung to the various peripheral tissues. From Pongo pygmaeus (Bornean orangutan).
   2612..2667    +  polyA_signal   β-globin poly(A) signal: rabbit β-globin polyadenylation signal (Gil and Proudfoot, 1987)
   3646..3666    +  protein_bind   attB4: mutant version of attB; core recombination site for the Gateway® BP reaction BP Clonase™
   3734..3945    +  promoter       EF-1α core promoter: core promoter for human elongation factor EF-1α
   3946..4884    +  intron         EF-1α intron A: intron upstream of the start codon of human EF-1α
   4911..4931    +  protein_bind   attB1: mutant version of attB; core recombination site for the Gateway® BP reaction BP Clonase™
   4951..5646    +  CDS            mKate2: mKate2 is a basic (constitutively fluorescent) red fluorescent protein published in 2009, derived from Entacmaea quadricolor. It is reported to be a rapidly-maturing monomer with moderate acid sensitivity.
   5666..5690    -  protein_bind   attB2: mutant version of attB; recombination site for the Gateway® BP reaction BP Clonase™
   5834..5908    +  CDS            HBB (fragment): HBB_PONPY - Experimental evidence at transcript level: Swiss-Prot protein existence level 2. Involved in oxygen transport from the lung to the various peripheral tissues. From Pongo pygmaeus (Bornean orangutan).
   5979..6034    +  polyA_signal   β-globin poly(A) signal: rabbit β-globin polyadenylation signal (Gil and Proudfoot, 1987)
   6418..6443    +  misc_feature   SA: splice acceptor site
   7115..7135    +  protein_bind   attB4: mutant version of attB; core recombination site for the Gateway® BP reaction BP Clonase™
   7203..7414    +  promoter       EF-1α core promoter: core promoter for human elongation factor EF-1α
   7415..8353    +  intron         EF-1α intron A: intron upstream of the start codon of human EF-1α
   8380..8400    +  protein_bind   attB1: mutant version of attB; core recombination site for the Gateway® BP reaction BP Clonase™
   8411..9127    +  CDS            EBFP2: EBFP2 is a basic (constitutively fluorescent) blue fluorescent protein published in 2007, derived from Aequorea victoria. It is reported to be a rapidly-maturing monomer with moderate acid sensitivity.
   9135..9159    -  protein_bind   attB2: mutant version of attB; recombination site for the Gateway® BP reaction BP Clonase™
   9163..9243    +  CDS            HBB (fragment): HBB_PONPY - Experimental evidence at transcript level: Swiss-Prot protein existence level 2. Involved in oxygen transport from the lung to the various peripheral tissues. From Pongo pygmaeus (Bornean orangutan).
   9314..9369    +  polyA_signal   β-globin poly(A) signal: rabbit β-globin polyadenylation signal (Gil and Proudfoot, 1987)
   9752..9774    -  protein_bind   lac operator (fragment): The lac repressor binds to the lac operator to inhibit transcription in E. coli. This inhibition can be relieved by adding lactose or isopropyl-β-D-thiogalactopyranoside (IPTG). lac repressor encoded by lacI
   9778..9808    -  promoter       lac promoter: promoter for the E. coli lac operon
   9823..9844    -  protein_bind   CAP binding site: CAP binding activates transcription in the presence of cAMP. E. coli catabolite activator protein
   9857..9896    -  CDS            lacI (fragment): lac repressor; lacI; The lac repressor binds to the lac operator to inhibit transcription in E. coli. This inhibition can be relieved by adding lactose or isopropyl-β-D-thiogalactopyranoside (IPTG).
  10069..10878   +  CDS            KanR: aminoglycoside phosphotransferase; aph(3')-Ia; confers resistance to kanamycin in bacteria or G418 (Geneticin®) in eukaryotes
