[The description below was written by a language model from this plasmid's Addgene catalogue record and pLannotate feature annotations shown in this document.]
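Description:
LSB-hsa-miR-1287-5p is a mammalian expression plasmid of about 11 kb built on the Low Sensor Backbone (LSB), designed as a two-colour fluorescent sensor of microRNA activity. It replicates in E. coli from a high-copy ColE1/pUC-type origin and carries both an ampicillin resistance gene (β-lactamase with its bla promoter) and a kanamycin resistance gene (aph(3')-Ia), so it is selected with both antibiotics. Remnants of a lac promoter/operator region are also present in the backbone.

The payload consists of two parallel transcription units in the same orientation, each driven by the human EF-1α core promoter with its intron A and terminated by a rabbit β-globin polyadenylation region. The first expresses the red fluorescent protein mKate2, and according to the record a target site for human miR-1287-5p sits in its 3' UTR; the feature table does not annotate this site. The second expresses the blue fluorescent protein EBFP2 without a miRNA target and serves as an internal reference. When miR-1287-5p is active in transfected cells, mKate2 output falls relative to EBFP2, so the red-to-blue ratio reports miRNA-mediated repression while normalising for plasmid dose. Gateway attB4, attB1 and attB2 scars flank the promoters and coding sequences, reflecting modular assembly of these units. A puromycin N-acetyltransferase gene with its own β-globin poly(A) signal allows selection in mammalian cells, although no dedicated mammalian promoter is annotated upstream of it.

The depositor notes that the repeated poly(A) elements make the plasmid inherently unstable. The physical plasmid also differs slightly from the deposited sequence, including short insertions flanking the puromycin coding region that do not impair selection.
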