Addgene plasmid #103204: LSB-hsa-miR-1287-5p
Purpose: Used to sense miRNA activity using fluorescence based tools. hsa-miR-1287-5p target in 3' UTR of of mKate. miRNA activity can be measured by the repression of mKate2 relative to EBFP2 fluorescent proteins . Plasmid is inherently unstable; please see Depositor Comments
Depositing lab: Ron Weiss. Depositing organization: Massachusetts Institute of Technology. Publication: A mixed antagonistic/synergistic miRNA repression model enables accurate predictions of multi-input miRNA sensor activity. Gam JJ, Babb J, Weiss R. Nat Commun. 2018 Jun 22;9(1):2430. doi: 10.1038/s41467-018-04575-0. PubMed 29934631.
Backbone
  Vector backbone: Low Sensor Backbone (LSB)
  Vector type: Mammalian Expression, Synthetic Biology
Growth in bacteria
  Bacterial resistance: Ampicillin and Kanamycin, 100 & 50 μg/mL
  Growth temperature: 30°C
  Growth strain: NEB Stable
  Copy number: High Copy
Gene/Insert
  Gene/Insert name: hsa-miR-1287-5p target
  Species: H. sapiens (human)
  Entrez Gene: MIR1287 (a.k.a. MIRN1287, hsa-mir-1287, mir-1287)
  Promoter: EF-1a
  Cloning method: Gibson Cloning
Terms and licenses: Academic/Nonprofit Terms; Industry Terms: Not Available to Industry
Depositor comments: Please note that this plasmid is inherently unstable due to a repeating poly A element. We recommend performing a diagnostic digest on multiple colonies upon receipt. The depositors would like to note the presence of several discrepancies between the depositor sequence and physical plasmid sequence. In particular, the sequences upstream and downstream of the puromycin coding region have 10 bp insertions which do not affect the ability to perform puromycin selection. The sequences for those regions within the physical plasmids are as follows: Upstream of Puro: GAATTCGACCGCCTGTCTCAAGGTGCCACC; Downstream of Puro: GCTTTGAGACTACGCGTGAATTCACTCCTC.
How to cite: LSB-hsa-miR-1287-5p was a gift from Ron Weiss (Addgene plasmid # 103204 ; http://n2t.net/addgene:103204 ; RRID:Addgene_103204)
