>Addgene plasmid #103204 | LSB-hsa-miR-1287-5p | depositor partial sequence | sequence record 195458 | hsa-miR-1287-5p target
GACTCGAACCACTGATCCAGCA
