>Addgene plasmid #103204 | LSB-hsa-miR-1287-5p | addgene partial sequence | sequence record 226599 | mKate2-F 5'-ACCCGCTAAGAACCTCAAGA-3'
CCGACAAAGAGACATACGTCGAGCAGCACGAGGTGGCTGTGGCCAGATACTGCGACCTCCCTAGCAAACT
GGGGCACAAACTTAATTGAGAATTCTACCACCCAGCTTTCTTGTACAAAGTGGTACGTCTCAAGACCAGA
GGTCTCTGCTTCGGCACCGGACTCGAACCACTGATCCAGCAGACTCGAACCACTGATCCAGCAGACTCGA
ACCACTGATCCAGCAGACTCGAACCACTGATCCAGCACAACCAGAAGAGACCTGTGCTTCACTCCTCAGG
TGCAGGCTGCCTATCAGAAGGTGGTGGCTGGTGTGGCCAATGCCCTGGCTCACAAATACCACTGAGATCT
TTTTCCCTCTGCCAAAAATTATGGGGACATCATGAAGCCCCTTGAGCATCTGACTTCTGGCTAATAAAGG
AAATTTATTTTCATTGCAATAGTGTGTTGGAATTTTTTGTGTCTCTCACTCGGAAGGACATATGGGAGGG
CAAATCATTTAAAACATCAGAATGAGTATTTGGTTTAGAGTTTGGCAACATATGCCCATATGCTGGCTGC
